>Addgene plasmid #114828 | SRF5 B3_pECIA14 | addgene full sequence | sequence record 270537 | Addgene NGS Result
GTAAAACGACGGCCAGTGAATTAATTCGTTGCAGGACAGGATGTGGTGCCCGATGTGACTAGCTCTTTGC
TGCAGGCCGTCCTATCCTCTGGTTCCGATAAGAGACCCAGAACTCCGGCCCCCCACCGCCCACCGCCACC
CCCATACATATGTGGTACGCAAGTAAGAGTGCCTGCGCATGCCCCATGTGCCCCACCAAGAGCTTTGCAT
CCCATACAAGTCCCCAAAGTGGAGAACCGAACCAATTCTTCGCGGGCAGAACAAAAGCTTCTGCACACGT
CTCCACTCGAATTTGGAGCCGGCCGGCGTGTGCAAAAGAGGTGAATCGAACGAAAGACCCGTGTGTAAAG
CCGCGTTTCCAAAATGTATAAAACCGAGAGCATCTGGCCAATGTGCATCAGTTGTGGTCAGCAGCAAAAT
CAAGTGAATCATCTCAGTGCAACTAAAGGGGGGATCCGATCTCAATATGAAGTTATGCATATTACTGGCC
GTCGTGGCCTTTGTTGGCCTCTCGCTCGGGAAAACCGATAACCAAGAAGTCTCCGCGTTGAACGTAATGT
TCACGAGCTTAAATTCGCCGTCGAAACTCAAAGGTTGGAAAGCTAACGGAGGTGATCCCTGCGAAGATTC
TTGGGAAGGCGTCAAATGCAAAGGCTCTTCGGTCACTGAATTACAGTTATCAGGCTTTGAGCTAGGTGGA
TCTCGCGGTTATCTACTAAGCAACCTCAAATCTCTCACAACTTTTGATCTCAGCAAAAACAATCTCAAAG
GAAACATACCTTATCAACTCCCACCCAACATTGCCAATCTAGACTTTTCTGAAAACGAACTCGATGGAAA
CGTGCCCTACTCGTTATCTCAAATGAAAAATCTCCAAAGCATTAATCTTGGACAAAACAAGCTCAATGGA
GAACTACCAGATATGTTTCAGAAACTGTCCAAACTCGAAACTCTGGACTTTTCGTTGAATAAACTCTCTG
GGAAATTACCTCAGAGTTTTGCTAATCTCACAAGCCTCAAAAAACTACACTTGCAGGATAATCGATTCAC
AGGCGACATAAACGTTCTCAGGAACCTTGCCATCGATGACTTGAACGTCGAAGACAACCAGTTTGAAGGA
TGGATACCTAATGAGCTTAAGGACATAGACAGTTTACTGACTGGAGGTAACGACTGGTCAACTGAAACTG
CTCCACCACCACCACCGGGTGTTAAATATGGCCGAAAATCTTCGGGTTCGAAAGACGGACTGGAGGTGCT
GTTCCAGGGACCAAGCGGCAATCCCGGCGGCGATCTGGCCCCCCAGATGCTGCGCGAGCTGCAGGAGACC
AATGCCGCCCTGCAGGACGTGCGCGAGCTGCTGCGCCACCGCGTGAAGGAGATCACCTTCCTGAAGAACA
CCGTGATGGAGTGCGACGCCTGCGGCATGCAGCCCTCTAGAGGCTCCGGCTCCATCATCCCAGTTGAGGA
GGAGAACCCGGACTTCTGGAACCGCGAGGCAGCCGAGGCCCTGGGTGCCGCCAAGAAGCTGCAGCCTGCA
CAGACAGCCGCCAAGAACCTCATCATCTTCCTGGGCGATGGGATGGGGGTGTCTACGGTGACAGCTGCCA
GGATCCTAAAAGGGCAGAAGAAGGACAAACTGGGGCCTGAGATACCCCTGGCCATGGACCGCTTCCCATA
TGTGGCTCTGTCCAAGACATACAATGTAGACAAACATGTGCCAGACAGTGGAGCCACAGCCACGGCCTAC
CTGTGCGGGGTCAAGGGCAACTTCCAGACCATTGGCTTGAGTGCAGCCGCCCGCTTTAACCAGTGCAACA
CGACACGCGGCAACGAGGTCATCTCCGTGATGAATCGGGCCAAGAAAGCAGGGAAGTCAGTGGGAGTGGT
AACCACCACACGAGTGCAGCACGCCTCGCCAGCCGGCACCTACGCCCACACGGTGAACCGCAACTGGTAC
TCGGACGCCGACGTGCCTGCCTCGGCCCGCCAGGAGGGGTGCCAGGACATCGCTACGCAGCTCATCTCCA
ACATGGACATTGACGTGATCCTAGGTGGAGGCCGAAAGTACATGTTTCGCATGGGAACCCCAGACCCTGA
GTACCCAGATGACTACAGCCAAGGTGGGACCAGGCTGGACGGGAAGAATCTGGTGCAGGAATGGCTGGCG
AAGCGCCAGGGTGCCCGGTATGTGTGGAACCGCACTGAGCTCATGCAGGCTTCCCTGGACCCGTCTGTGA
CCCATCTCATGGGTCTCTTTGAGCCTGGAGACATGAAATACGAGATCCACCGAGACTCCACACTGGACCC
CTCCCTGATGGAGATGACAGAGGCTGCCCTGCGCCTGCTGAGCAGGAACCCCCGCGGCTTCTTCCTCTTC
GTGGAGGGTGGTCGCATCGACCATGGTCATCATGAAAGCAGGGCTTACCGGGCACTGACTGAGACGATCA
TGTTCGACGACGCCATTGAGAGGGCGGGCCAGCTCACCAGCGAGGAGGACACGCTGAGCCTCGTCACTGC
CGACCACTCCCACGTCTTCTCCTTCGGAGGCTACCCCCTGCGAGGGAGCTCCATCTTCGGGCTGGCCCCT
GGCAAGGCCCGGGACAGGAAGGCCTACACGGTCCTCCTATACGGAAACGGTCCAGGCTATGTGCTCAAGG
ACGGCGCCCGGCCGGATGTTACCGAGAGCGAGAGCGGGAGCCCCGAGTATCGGCAGCAGTCAGCAGTGCC
CCTGGACGAAGAGACCCACGCAGGCGAGGACGTGGCGGTGTTCGCGCGCGGCCCGCAGGCGCACCTGGTT
CACGGCGTGCAGGAGCAGACCTTCATAGCGCACGTCATGGCCTTCGCCGCCTGCCTGGAGCCCTACACCG
CCTGCGACCTGGCGCCCCCCGCCGGCACCACCGACGCCGCGCACCCGGGTTCTAGAGGAAGCACCTCCGG
CGATAACGATTACAAGGATGATGATGATAAGGCCAGCGGCACCGGTCATCATCACCATCACCATTGAGTT
TAAACCCGCTGATCAGCCTCGACTGTGCCTTCTAAGGCCTGAGCTCGCTGATCAGCCTCGATCGAGGATC
CAGACATGATAAGATACATTGATGAGTTTGGACAAACCACAACTAGAATGCAGTGAAAAAAATGCTTTAT
TTGTGAAATTTGTGATGCTATTGCTTTATTTGTAACCATTATAAGCTGCAATAAACAAGTTAACAACAAC
AATTGCATTCATTTTATGTTTCAGGTTCAGGGGGAGGTGTGGGAGGTTTTTTAAAGCAAGTAAAACCTCT
ACAAATGTGGTATGGCTGATTATGATCAGTCGACCTGCAGGCATGCAAGCTTGGCGTAATCATGGTCATA
GCTGTTTCCTGTGTGAAATTGTTATCCGCTCACAATTCCACACAACATACGAGCCGGAAGCATAAAGTGT
AAAGCCTGGGGTGCCTAATGAGTGAGCTAACTCACATTAATTGCGTTGCGCTCACTGCCCGCTTTCCAGT
CGGGAAACCTGTCGTGCCAGCTGCATTAATGAATCGGCCAACGCGCGGGGAGAGGCGGTTTGCGTATTGG
GCGCTCTTCCGCTTCCTCGCTCACTGACTCGCTGCGCTCGGTCGTTCGGCTGCGGCGAGCGGTATCAGCT
CACTCAAAGGCGGTAATACGGTTATCCACAGAATCAGGGGATAACGCAGGAAAGAACATGTGAGCAAAAG
GCCAGCAAAAGGCCAGGAACCGTAAAAAGGCCGCGTTGCTGGCGTTTTTCCATAGGCTCCGCCCCCCTGA
CGAGCATCACAAAAATCGACGCTCAAGTCAGAGGTGGCGAAACCCGACAGGACTATAAAGATACCAGGCG
TTTCCCCCTGGAAGCTCCCTCGTGCGCTCTCCTGTTCCGACCCTGCCGCTTACCGGATACCTGTCCGCCT
TTCTCCCTTCGGGAAGCGTGGCGCTTTCTCATAGCTCACGCTGTAGGTATCTCAGTTCGGTGTAGGTCGT
TCGCTCCAAGCTGGGCTGTGTGCACGAACCCCCCGTTCAGCCCGACCGCTGCGCCTTATCCGGTAACTAT
CGTCTTGAGTCCAACCCGGTAAGACACGACTTATCGCCACTGGCAGCAGCCACTGGTAACAGGATTAGCA
GAGCGAGGTATGTAGGCGGTGCTACAGAGTTCTTGAAGTGGTGGCCTAACTACGGCTACACTAGAAGAAC
AGTATTTGGTATCTGCGCTCTGCTGAAGCCAGTTACCTTCGGAAAAAGAGTTGGTAGCTCTTGATCCGGC
AAACAAACCACCGCTGGTAGCGGTGGTTTTTTTGTTTGCAAGCAGCAGATTACGCGCAGAAAAAAAGGAT
CTCAAGAAGATCCTTTGATCTTTTCTACGGGGTCTGACGCTCAGTGGAACGAAAACTCACGTTAAGGGAT
TTTGGTCATGAGATTATCAAAAAGGATCTTCACCTAGATCCTTTTAAATTAAAAATGAAGTTTTAAATCA
ATCTAAAGTATATATGAGTAAACTTGGTCTGACAGTTACCAATGCTTAATCAGTGAGGCACCTATCTCAG
CGATCTGTCTATTTCGTTCATCCATAGTTGCCTGACTCCCCGTCGTGTAGATAACTACGATACGGGAGGG
CTTACCATCTGGCCCCAGTGCTGCAATGATACCGCGAGACCCACGCTCACCGGCTCCAGATTTATCAGCA
ATAAACCAGCCAGCCGGAAGGGCCGAGCGCAGAAGTGGTCCTGCAACTTTATCCGCCTCCATCCAGTCTA
TTAATTGTTGCCGGGAAGCTAGAGTAAGTAGTTCGCCAGTTAATAGTTTGCGCAACGTTGTTGCCATTGC
TACAGGCATCGTGGTGTCACGCTCGTCGTTTGGTATGGCTTCATTCAGCTCCGGTTCCCAACGATCAAGG
CGAGTTACATGATCCCCCATGTTGTGCAAAAAAGCGGTTAGCTCCTTCGGTCCTCCGATCGTTGTCAGAA
GTAAGTTGGCCGCAGTGTTATCACTCATGGTTATGGCAGCACTGCATAATTCTCTTACTGTCATGCCATC
CGTAAGATGCTTTTCTGTGACTGGTGAGTACTCAACCAAGTCATTCTGAGAATAGTGTATGCGGCGACCG
AGTTGCTCTTGCCCGGCGTCAATACGGGATAATACCGCGCCACATAGCAGAACTTTAAAAGTGCTCATCA
TTGGAAAACGTTCTTCGGGGCGAAAACTCTCAAGGATCTTACCGCTGTTGAGATCCAGTTCGATGTAACC
CACTCGTGCACCCAACTGATCTTCAGCATCTTTTACTTTCACCAGCGTTTCTGGGTGAGCAAAAACAGGA
AGGCAAAATGCCGCAAAAAAGGGAATAAGGGCGACACGGAAATGTTGAATACTCATACTCTTCCTTTTTC
AATATTATTGAAGCATTTATCAGGGTTATTGTCTCATGAGCGGATACATATTTGAATGTATTTAGAAAAA
TAAACAAATAGGGGTTCCGCGCACATTTCCCCGAAAAGTGCCACCTGACGTCTAAGAAACCATTATTATC
ATGACATTAACCTATAAAAATAGGCGTATCACGAGGCCCTTTCGTCTCGCGCGTTTCGGTGATGACGGTG
AAAACCTCTGACACATGCAGCTCCCGGAGACGGTCACAGCTTGTCTGTAAGCGGATGCCGGGAGCAGACA
AGCCCGTCAGGGCGCGTCAGCGGGTGTTGGCGGGTGTCGGGGCTGGCTTAACTATGCGGCATCAGAGCAG
ATTGTACTGAGAGTGCACCATATGCGGTGTGAAATACCGCACAGATGCGTAAGGAGAAAATACCGCATCA
GGCGCCATTCGCCATTCAGGCTGCGCAACTGTTGGGAAGGGCGATCGGTGCGGGCCTCTTCGCTATTACG
CCAGCTGGCGAAAGGGGGATGTGCTGCAAGGCGATTAAGTTGGGTAACGCCAGGGTTTTCCCAGTCACGA
CGTT
Features (pLannotate 1.2.2; 19 found; start..end, strand, type, name):
     23..449     +  promoter       MT promoter: Drosophila metallothionein promoter
    461..1249    +  CDS            SRF5 (fragment): SRF5_ARATH - Experimental evidence at protein level: Swiss-Prot protein existence level 1. From Arabidopsis thaliana (Mouse-ear cress).
    467..520     +  sig_peptide    BiP signal sequence: Drosophila BiP signal sequence
   1286..1465    +  CDS            Comp (fragment): COMP_RAT - Experimental evidence at protein level: Swiss-Prot protein existence level 1. May play a role in the structural integrity of cartilage via its interaction with other extracellular matrix proteins such as the collagens and fibronectin. Can mediate the interaction of chondrocytes with the cartilage extracellular matrix through interaction with cell surface integrin receptors. Could play a role in the pathogenesis of osteoarthritis. Potent suppressor of apoptosis in both primary chondrocytes and transformed cells. Suppresses apoptosis by blocking the activation of caspase-3 and by indu
   1453..2905    +  CDS            SEAP (fragment): secreted alkaline phosphatase from human placenta The natural enzyme has a C-terminal transmembrane sequence that is replaced by a GPI anchor.
   2942..2971    +  CDS            2xFLAG (fragment): two tandem FLAG® epitope tags
   3077..3211    -  polyA_signal   SV40 poly(A) signal: SV40 polyadenylation signal
   3234..3318    -  CDS            large T antigen (fragment): large T antigen from SV40 (simian virus 40)
   3318..3342    +  misc_feature   MCS (fragment): pUC18/19 multiple cloning site
   3379..3395    -  protein_bind   lac operator: The lac repressor binds to the lac operator to inhibit transcription in E. coli. This inhibition can be relieved by adding lactose or isopropyl-β-D-thiogalactopyranoside (IPTG). lac repressor encoded by lacI
   3403..3433    -  promoter       lac promoter: promoter for the E. coli lac operon
   3448..3469    -  protein_bind   CAP binding site: CAP binding activates transcription in the presence of cAMP. E. coli catabolite activator protein
   3482..3574    -  CDS            lacI (fragment): lac repressor; lacI; The lac repressor binds to the lac operator to inhibit transcription in E. coli. This inhibition can be relieved by adding lactose or isopropyl-β-D-thiogalactopyranoside (IPTG).
   3757..4345    -  rep_origin     ori: high-copy-number ColE1/pMB1/pBR322/pUC origin of replication
   4516..5376    -  CDS            AmpR: β-lactamase; bla; confers resistance to ampicillin, carbenicillin, and related antibiotics
   5377..5481    -  promoter       AmpR promoter: bla
   5576..5611    +  CDS            rop (fragment): Rop protein, which maintains plasmids at low copy number; rop
   5713..5812    +  misc_feature   bom (fragment): basis of mobility region from pBR322
   5818..21      -  CDS            lacZα (fragment) (across the origin): LacZα fragment of β-galactosidase; lacZ fragment
