[The description below was written by a language model from this plasmid's Addgene catalogue record and pLannotate feature annotations shown in this document.]
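Description:
SRF5 B3_pECIA14 is an insect-cell expression plasmid built on the pECIA14 backbone, designed for secreted production of a plant receptor ectodomain in Drosophila cell culture. It is maintained in E. coli through a high-copy ColE1/pUC-type origin and selected with ampicillin via the AmpR β-lactamase gene. The remaining bacterial annotations (lac promoter and operator, CAP site, and fragments of lacI, lacZα, rop and bom) are vestiges of the pUC/pBR322-derived cloning backbone and have no role in expression of the insert.

The expression cassette is driven by the Drosophila metallothionein promoter, so transcription is switched on by adding copper sulfate. A Drosophila BiP signal sequence directs the product into the secretory pathway and is followed by the extracellular domain of the Arabidopsis thaliana leucine-rich repeat receptor kinase SRF5 (AT1G78980), inserted by ligation-independent cloning. This ectodomain is fused at its C-terminus to the pentamerising coiled-coil helix of rat COMP, human placental alkaline phosphatase, a FLAG epitope and, according to the depositor, a hexahistidine tag, which the feature table does not annotate separately. An SV40 polyadenylation signal lies downstream of the fusion, although it is annotated on the opposite strand.

Pentamerisation raises the avidity of the secreted protein so that weak ectodomain contacts can be detected, while alkaline phosphatase provides an enzymatic readout. The construct serves as the "prey" in an extracellular interaction assay and is meant to be paired with the bait vector SRF5 B3_pECIA2. It belongs to a collection used to map interactions among Arabidopsis LRR receptor kinase ectodomains.
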