Addgene plasmid #114828: SRF5 B3_pECIA14
Purpose: Prey vector SRF5 B3_pECIA14 should be used with bait vector SRF5 B3_pECIA2.
Depositing lab: Youssef Belkhadir. Depositing organization: Gregor Mendel Institute of Molecular Plant Biology. Publication: An extracellular network of Arabidopsis leucine-rich repeat receptor kinases. Smakowska-Luzan E, Mott GA, Parys K, Stegmann M, Howton TC, Layeghifard M, Neuhold J, Lehner A, Kong J, Grunwald K, Weinberger N, Satbhai SB, Mayer D, Busch W, Madalinski M, Stolt-Bergner P, Provart NJ, Mukhtar MS, Zipfel C, Desveaux D, Guttman DS, Belkhadir Y. Nature. 2018 Jan 18;553(7688):342-346. doi: 10.1038/nature25184. Epub 2018 Jan 10. PubMed 29320478.
Backbone
  Vector backbone: pECIA14
  Backbone manufacturer: Chris Garcia (Addgene plasmid # 47051)
  Vector type: Insect Expression
Growth in bacteria
  Bacterial resistance: Ampicillin, 100 μg/mL
  Growth temperature: 37°C
  Growth strain: DH5alpha
  Copy number: High Copy
Gene/Insert
  Gene/Insert name: AT1G78980
  Species: A. thaliana (mustard weed)
  Promoter: Metallothionein (Copper-Inducible)
  Cloning method: Ligation Independent Cloning
Terms and licenses: Academic/Nonprofit Terms; Industry Terms: Not Available to Industry
Depositor comments: Plasmid for secreted expression in Drosophila cell culture by induction via CuSO4. Insert is an extracellular domain of indicated LRR-RK, C-terminally tagged with Pentameric rat COMP helix, Alkaline Phosphatase (human, placental), Flag, and hexahistidine tags. Insert Protein Sequence: KTDNQEVSALNVMFTSLNSPSKLKGWKANGGDPCEDSWEGVKCKGSSVTELQLSGFELGGSRGYLLSNLKSLTTFDLSKNNLKGNIPYQLPPNIANLDFSENELDGNVPYSLSQMKNLQSINLGQNKLNGELPDMFQKLSKLETLDFSLNKLSGKLPQSFANLTSLKKLHLQDNRFTGDINVLRNLAIDDLNVEDNQFEGWIPNELKDIDSLLTGGNDWSTETAPPPPPGVKYGRKSSGSKDG
How to cite: SRF5 B3_pECIA14 was a gift from Youssef Belkhadir (Addgene plasmid # 114828 ; http://n2t.net/addgene:114828 ; RRID:Addgene_114828)
